>Addgene plasmid #225718 | pCAGGS puro HA-hUSP27X | addgene full sequence | sequence record 445604 | Addgene NGS Result
CGCCGGGCAAGAGCAACTCGGTCGCCGCATACACTATTCTCAGAATGACTTGGTTGAGTACTCACCAGTC
ACAGAAAAGCATCTTACGGATGGCATGACAGTAAGAGAATTATGCAGTGCTGCCATAACCATGAGTGATA
ACACTGCGGCCAACTTACTTCTGACAACGATCGGAGGACCGAAGGAGCTAACCGCTTTTTTGCACAACAT
GGGGGATCATGTAACTCGCCTTGATCGTTGGGAACCGGAGCTGAATGAAGCCATACCAAACGACGAGCGT
GACACCACGATGCCTGTAGCAATGGCAACAACGTTGCGCAAACTATTAACTGGCGAACTACTTACTCTAG
CTTCCCGGCAACAATTAATAGACTGGATGGAGGCGGATAAAGTTGCAGGACCACTTCTGCGCTCGGCCCT
TCCGGCTGGCTGGTTTATTGCTGATAAATCTGGAGCCGGTGAGCGTGGGTCTCGCGGTATCATTGCAGCA
CTGGGGCCAGATGGTAAGCCCTCCCGTATCGTAGTTATCTACACGACGGGGAGTCAGGCAACTATGGATG
AACGAAATAGACAGATCGCTGAGATAGGTGCCTCACTGATTAAGCATTGGTAACTGTCAGACCAAGTTTA
CTCATATATACTTTAGATTGATTTAAAACTTCATTTTTAATTTAAAAGGATCTAGGTGAAGATCCTTTTT
GATAATCTCATGACCAAAATCCCTTAACGTGAGTTTTCGTTCCACTGAGCGTCAGACCCCGTAGAAAAGA
TCAAAGGATCTTCTTGAGATCCTTTTTTTCTGCGCGTAATCTGCTGCTTGCAAACAAAAAAACCACCGCT
ACCAGCGGTGGTTTGTTTGCCGGATCAAGAGCTACCAACTCTTTTTCCGAAGGTAACTGGCTTCAGCAGA
GCGCAGATACCAAATACTGTTCTTCTAGTGTAGCCGTAGTTAGGCCACCACTTCAAGAACTCTGTAGCAC
CGCCTACATACCTCGCTCTGCTAATCCTGTTACCAGTGGCTGCTGCCAGTGGCGATAAGTCGTGTCTTAC
CGGGTTGGACTCAAGACGATAGTTACCGGATAAGGCGCAGCGGTCGGGCTGAACGGGGGGTTCGTGCACA
CAGCCCAGCTTGGAGCGAACGACCTACACCGAACTGAGATACCTACAGCGTGAGCTATGAGAAAGCGCCA
CGCTTCCCGAAGGGAGAAAGGCGGACAGGTATCCGGTAAGCGGCAGGGTCGGAACAGGAGAGCGCACGAG
GGAGCTTCCAGGGGGAAACGCCTGGTATCTTTATAGTCCTGTCGGGTTTCGCCACCTCTGACTTGAGCGT
CGATTTTTGTGATGCTCGTCAGGGGGGCGGAGCCTATGGAAAAACGCCAGCAACGCGGCCTTTTTACGGT
TCCTGGCCTTTTGCTGGCCTTTTGCTCACATGTTCTTTCCTGCGTTATCCCCTGATTCTGTGGATAACCG
TATTACCGCCTTTGAGTGAGCTGATACCGCTCGCCGCAGCCGAACGACCGAGCGCAGCGAGTCAGTGAGC
GAGGAAGCGGAAGAGCGCCCAATACGCAAACCGCCTCTCCCCGCGCGTTGGCCGATTCATTAATGCAGCT
GGCACGACAGGTTTCCCGACTGGAAAGCGGGCAGTGAGCGCAACGCAATTAATGTGAGTTAGCTCACTCA
TTAGGCACCCCAGGCTTTACACTTTATGCTTCCGGCTCGTATGTTGTGTGGAATTGTGAGCGGATAACAA
TTTCACACAGGAAACAGCTATGACATGATTACGAATTTGGCCAAGTCGGCCTCTAATACGACTCACTATA
GGGAGCTCGTCGACATTGATTATTGACTAGTTATTAATAGTAATCAATTACGGGGTCATTAGTTCATAGC
CCATATATGGAGTTCCGCGTTACATAACTTACGGTAAATGGCCCGCCTGGCTGACCGCCCAACGACCCCC
GCCCATTGACGTCAATAATGACGTATGTTCCCATAGTAACGCCAATAGGGACTTTCCATTGACGTCAATG
GGTGGAGTATTTACGGTAAACTGCCCACTTGGCAGTACATCAAGTGTATCATATGCCAAGTACGCCCCCT
ATTGACGTCAATGACGGTAAATGGCCCGCCTGGCATTATGCCCAGTACATGACCTTATGGGACTTTCCTA
CTTGGCAGTACATCTACGTATTAGTCATCGCTATTACCATGGTCGAGGTGAGCCCCACGTTCTGCTTCAC
TCTCCCCATCTCCCCCCCCTCCCCACCCCCAATTTTGTATTTATTTATTTTTTAATTATTTTGTGCAGCG
ATGGGGGCGGGGGGGGGGGGGGGGGCGGGCCCGGGGGGGGGGGGGGGGGGGGGGGGGGGGGCGGGGGGGG
GGGGGGGGGGGGGGGGGGGCCCCATAACAGGCGGGCGCCCCCCACTATCTTCTTTTTTTCGGGGGGCGGG
CGGGGGGGGGGGGGGGGGGGGGGGGGGGCGGCCGGGGGGGGGGGGGGGGGGGGGGGGGGGGGGGGGGGGC
GGGGCGGAGAGGTGCGGCGGCAGCCAATCAGAGCGGCGCGCTCCGAAAGTTTCCTTTTATGGCGGGGCGG
CGGCGGCGGCGGCCCTATAAAAAGCGAAGCGCGCGGCGGGCGGGAGTCGCTGCGCGCTGCCTTCGCCCCG
TGCCCCGCTCCGCCGCCGCCTCGCGCCGCCCGCCCCGGCTCTGACTGACCGCGTTACTCCCACAGGTGAG
CGGGCGGGACGGCCCTTCTCCTCCGGGCTGTAATTAGCGCTTGGTTTAATGACGGCTTGTTTCTTTTCTG
TGGCTGCGTGAAAGCCTTGAGGGGCTCCGGGAGGGCCCTTTGTGCGGGGGGAGCGGCTCGGGGGGTGCGT
GCGTGTGTGTGTGCGTGGGGAGCGCCGCGTGCGGCTCCGCGCTGCCCGGCGGCTGTGAGCGCTGCGGGCG
CGGCGCGGGGCTTTGTGCGCTCCGCAGTGTGCGCGAGGGGAGCGCGGCCGGGGGCGGTGCCCCGCGGTGC
GGGGGGGGCTGCGAGGGGAACAAAGGCTGCGTGCGGGGTGTGTGCGTGGGGGGGTGAGCAGGGGGTGTGG
GCGCGTCGGTCGGGCTGCAACCCCCCCTGCACCCCCCTCCCCGAGTTGCTGAGCACGGCCCGGCTTCGGG
TGCGGGGCTCCGTACGGGGCGTGGCGCGGGGCTCGCCGTGCCGGGCGGGGGGTGGCGGCAGGTGGGGGTG
CCGGGCGGGGCGGGGCCGCCTCGGGCCGGGGAGGGCTCGGGGGAGGGGCGCGGCGGCCCCCGGAGCGCCG
GCGGCTGTCGAGGCGCGGCGAGCCGCAGCCATTGCCTTTTATGGTAATCGTGCGAGAGGGCGCAGGGACT
TCCTTTGTCCCAAATCTGTGCGGAGCCGAAATCTGGGAGGCGCCGCCGCACCCCCTCTAGCGGGCGCGGG
GCGAAGCGGTGCGGCGCCGGCAGGAAGGAAATGGGCGGGGAGGGCCTTCGTGCGTCGCCGCGCCGCCGTC
CCCTTCTCCCTCTCCAGCCTCGGGGCTGTCCGCGGGGGGACGGCTGCCTTCGGGGGGGACGGGGCAGGGC
GGGGTTCGGCTTCTGGCGTGTGACCGGCGGCTCTAGAGCCTCTGCTAACCATGTTCATGCCTTCTTCTTT
TTCCTACAGCTCCTGGGCAACGTGCTGGTTATTGTGCTGTCTCATCATTTTGGCAAAGAATTCAACTCGA
ATGTACCCATACGATGTGCCAGATTACGCCGGATCCATGTGTAAGGACTATGTATATGACAAAGACATTG
AGCAAATTGCCAAAGAAGAGCAAGGAGAAGCTTTGAAATTACAAGCCTCCACCTCAACAGAGGTTTCTCA
CCAGCAGTGTTCAGTGCCAGGCCTTGGTGAGAAATTCCCAACCTGGGAAACAACCAAACCAGAATTAGAA
CTGCTGGGGCACAACCCGAGGAGAAGAAGAATCACCTCCAGCTTTACGATCGGTTTAAGAGGACTCATCA
ATCTTGGCAACACGTGCTTTATGAACTGCATTGTCCAGGCCCTCACCCACACGCCGATACTGAGAGATTT
CTTTCTCTCTGACAGGCACCGATGTGAGATGCCGAGTCCCGAGTTGTGTCTGGTCTGTGAGATGTCGTCG
CTGTTTCGGGAGTTGTATTCTGGAAACCCGTCTCCTCATGTGCCCTATAAGTTACTGCACCTGGTGTGGA
TACATGCCCGCCATTTAGCAGGGTACAGGCAACAGGATGCCCACGAGTTCCTCATTGCAGCGTTAGATGT
CCTGCACAGGCACTGCAAAGGTGATGATGTCGGGAAGGCGGCCAACAATCCCAACCACTGTAACTGCATC
ATAGACCAAATCTTCACAGGTGGCCTGCAGTCTGATGTCACCTGTCAAGCCTGCCATGGCGTCTCCACCA
CGATAGACCCATGCTGGGACATTAGTTTGGACTTGCCTGGCTCTTGCACCTCCTTCTGGCCCATGAGCCC
AGGGAGGGAGAGCAGTGTGAACGGGGAAAGCCACATACCAGGAATCACCACCCTCACGGACTGCTTGCGG
AGGTTTACGAGGCCAGAGCACTTAGGAAGCAGTGCCAAAATCAAATGTGGTAGTTGCCAAAGCTACCAGG
AATCTACCAAACAGCTCACAATGAATAAATTACCTGTCGTTGCCTGTTTTCATTTCAAACGGTTTGAACA
TTCAGCGAAACAGAGGCGCAAGATCACTACATACATTTCCTTTCCTCTGGAGCTGGATATGACGCCGTTT
ATGGCCTCAAGTAAAGAGAGCAGAATGAATGGACAATTGCAGCTGCCAACCAATAGTGGAAACAACGAAA
ATAAGTATTCCTTGTTTGCTGTGGTTAATCACCAAGGAACCTTGGAGAGTGGCCACTATACCAGCTTCAT
CCGGCACCACAAGGACCAGTGGTTCAAGTGTGATGATGCCGTCATCACTAAGGCCAGTATTAAGGACGTA
CTGGACAGTGAAGGGTATTTACTGTTCTATCACAAACAGGTGCTAGAACATGAGTCAGAAAAAGTGAAAG
AAATGAACACACAAGCCTACTGATCGAGCCTTAATTAAGGGCTAGCAAATGCATGCGGCCGCCAATTCCA
GCTGAGCGCCGGTCGCTACCATTACCAGTTGGTCTGGTGTCAAAAATAATAATAACCGGGCAGGCCATGT
CTGCCCGTATTTCGCGTAAGGAAATCCATTATGTACTATTTAAAAAACACAAACTTTTGGATGTTCGGTT
TATTCTTTTTCTTTTACTTTTTTATCATGGGAGCCTACTTCCCGTTTTTCCCGATTTGGCTACATGACAT
CAACCATATCAGCAAAAGTGATACGGGTATTATTTTTGCCGCTATTTCTCTGTTCTCGCTATTATTCCAA
CCGCTGTTTGGTCTGCTTTCTGACAAACTCGGAACTTGTTTATTGCAGCTTATAATGGTTACAAATAAAG
CAATAGCATCACAAATTTCACAAATAAAGCATTTTTTTCACTGCATTCTAGTTGTGGTTTGTCCAAACTC
ATCAATGTATCTTATCATGTCTGGATCTACCGGGTAGGGGAGGCGCTTTTCCCAAGGCAGTCTGGAGCAT
GCGCTTTAGCAGCCCCGCTGGGCACTTGGCGCTACACAAGTGGCCTCTGGCCTCGCACACATTCCACATC
CACCGGTAGGCGCCAACCGGCTCCGTTCTTTGGTGGCCCCTTCGCGCCACCTTCTACTCCTCCCCTAGTC
AGGAAGTTCCCCCCCGCCCCGCAGCTCGCGTCGTGCAGGACGTGACAAATGGAAGTAGCACGTCTCACTA
GTCTCGTGCAGATGGACAGCACCGCTGAGCAATGGAAGCGGGTAGGCCTTTGGGGCAGCGGCCAATAGCA
GCTTTGCTCCTTCGCTTTCTGGGCTCAGAGGCTGGGAAGGGGTGGGTCCGGGGGCGGGCTCAGGGGCGGG
CTCAGGGGCGGGGCGGGCGCCCGAAGGTCCTCCGGAGGCCCGGCATTCTGCACGCTTCAAAAGCGCACGT
CTGCCGCGCTGTTCTCCTCTTCCTCATCTCCGGGCCTTTCGACAAGCTAGCTTACCATGACCGAGTACAA
GCCCACGGTGCGCCTCGCCACCCGCGACGACGTCCCCAGGGCCGTACGCACCCTCGCCGCCGCGTTCGCC
GACTACCCCGCCACGCGCCACACCGTCGATCCGGACCGCCACATCGAGCGGGTCACCGAGCTGCAAGAAC
TCTTCCTCACGCGCGTCGGGCTCGACATCGGCAAGGTGTGGGTCGCGGACGACGGCGCCGCGGTGGCGGT
CTGGACCACGCCGGAGAGCGTCGAAGCGGGGGCGGTGTTCGCCGAGATCGGCCCGCGCATGGCCGAGTTG
AGCGGTTCCCGGCTGGCCGCGCAGCAACAGATGGAAGGCCTCCTGGCGCCGCACCGGCCCAAGGAGCCCG
CGTGGTTCCTGGCCACCGTCGGCGTCTCGCCCGACCACCAGGGCAAGGGTCTGGGCAGCGCCGTCGTGCT
CCCCGGAGTGGAGGCGGCCGAGCGCGCCGGGGTGCCCGCCTTCCTGGAGACCTCCGCGCCCCGCAACCTC
CCCTTCTACGAGCGGCTCGGCTTCACCGTCACCGCCGACGTCGAGGTGCCCGAAGGACCGCGCACCTGGT
GCATGACCCGCAAGCCCGGTGCCTGACGCCCGCCCCACGACCCGCAGCGCCCGACCGAAAGGAGCGCACG
ACCCCATGCATCGATTTGCCAGCCATCTGTTGTTTGCCCCTCCCCCGTGCCTTCCTTGACCCTGGAAGGT
GCCACTCCCACTGTCCTTTCCTAATAAAATGAGGAAATTGCATCGCATTGTCTGAGTAGGTGTCATTCTA
TTCTGGGGGGTGGGGTGGGGCAGGACAGCAAGGGGGAGGATTGGGAAGACAATAGCAGGCATGCTGGGGA
TGCGGTGGGCTCTATGGCTTCTGAGGCGGAAAGAACCAGCTGGGGCTCGACGCGGCCGGCCGCTGACCAA
GTCAGCTTGGCACTGGCCGTCGTTTTACAACGTCGTGACTGGGAAAACCCTGGCGTTACCCAACTTAATC
GCCTTGCAGCACATCCCCCTTTCGCCAGCTGGCGTAATAGCGAAGAGGCCCGCACCGATCGCCCTTCCCA
ACAGTTGCGCAGCCTGAATGGCGAATGGAAATTGTAAGCGTTAATATTTTGTTAAAATTCGCGTTAAATT
TTTGTTAAATCAGCTCATTTTTTAACCAATAGGCCGAAATCGGCAAAATCCCTTATAAATCAAAAGAATA
GACCGAGATAGGGT
[37 nt withheld, positions 7295-7331]
AAAGAACGTGGACTCCAACGTCAAAGG
[49 nt withheld, positions 7359-7407]
T
[91 nt withheld, positions 7409-7499]
G
[124 nt withheld, positions 7501-7624]
CAGGTGGCACTTTTCGGGGAAATGTGCGCGGAACCCCTATTTGTTTATTTTTCTAAATACATTCAAATAT
GTATCCGCTCATGAGACAATAACCCTGATAAATGCTTCAATAATATTGAAAAAGGAAGAGTATGAGTATT
CAACATTTCCGTGTCGCCCTTATTCCCTTTTTTGCGGCATTTTGCCTTCCTGTTTTTGCTCACCCAGAAA
CGCTGGTGAAAGTAAAAGATGCTGAAGATCAGTTGGGTGCACGAGTGGGTTACATCGAACTGGATCTCAA
CAGCGGTAAGATCCTTGAGAGTTTTCGCCCCGAAGAACGTTTTCCAATGATGAGCACTTTTAAAGTTCTG
CTATGTGGCGCGGTATTATCCCGTATTGA
Features (pLannotate 1.2.2; 26 found; start..end, strand, type, name):
    784..1372    +  rep_origin     ori: high-copy-number ColE1/pMB1/pBR322/pUC origin of replication
   1555..1647    +  CDS            lacI (fragment): lac repressor; lacI; The lac repressor binds to the lac operator to inhibit transcription in E. coli. This inhibition can be relieved by adding lactose or isopropyl-β-D-thiogalactopyranoside (IPTG).
   1660..1681    +  protein_bind   CAP binding site: CAP binding activates transcription in the presence of cAMP. E. coli catabolite activator protein
   1696..1726    +  promoter       lac promoter: promoter for the E. coli lac operon
   1734..1750    +  protein_bind   lac operator: The lac repressor binds to the lac operator to inhibit transcription in E. coli. This inhibition can be relieved by adding lactose or isopropyl-β-D-thiogalactopyranoside (IPTG). lac repressor encoded by lacI
   1804..1822    +  promoter       T7 promoter: promoter for bacteriophage T7 RNA polymerase
   1832..2211    +  enhancer       CMV enhancer: human cytomegalovirus immediate early enhancer
   2213..2334    +  promoter       chicken β-actin promoter (fragment): contains a 21-bp deletion relative to the standard chicken β-actin promoter
   2342..2363    +  promoter       chicken β-actin promoter (fragment): contains a 21-bp deletion relative to the standard chicken β-actin promoter
   2378..2400    +  promoter       chicken β-actin promoter (fragment): No description available
   2448..2472    +  promoter       chicken β-actin promoter (fragment): contains a 21-bp deletion relative to the standard chicken β-actin promoter
   2484..2632    +  promoter       chicken β-actin promoter (fragment): contains a 21-bp deletion relative to the standard chicken β-actin promoter
   2633..3649    +  intron         chimeric intron: chimera between introns from chicken β-actin and rabbit β-globin
   3647..3715    +  CDS            HBB (fragment): HBB_LEPEU - Experimental evidence at protein level: Swiss-Prot protein existence level 1. Involved in oxygen transport from the lung to the various peripheral tissues. From Lepus europaeus (European hare).
   3714..3739    +  CDS            3xHA (fragment): three tandem HA epitope tags
   3747..5060    +  CDS            USP27X: UBP27_HUMAN - Also known as USP22L, USP27. Experimental evidence at transcript level: Swiss-Prot protein existence level 2. Deubiquitinase that can reduce the levels of BCL2L11/BIM ubiquitination and stabilize BCL2L11 in response to the RAF-MAPK- degradation signal. By acting on BCL2L11 levels, may counteract the anti-apoptotic effects of MAPK activity. From Homo sapiens (Human).
   5211..5423    +  CDS            lacY (fragment): LACY_ECOLI - Experimental evidence at protein level: Swiss-Prot protein existence level 1. Responsible for transport of beta-galactosides into the cell, with the concomitant import of a proton (symport system). Can transport lactose, melibiose, lactulose or the analog methyl-1-thio-beta,D- galactopyranoside (TMG), but not sucrose or fructose (PubMed:1848449, PubMed:18177889, PubMed:22106930). The substrate specificity is directed toward the galactopyranosyl moiety of the substrate (PubMed:22106930). From Escherichia coli (strain K12).
   5423..5557    +  polyA_signal   SV40 poly(A) signal: SV40 polyadenylation signal
   5562..6061    +  promoter       PGK promoter: mouse phosphoglycerate kinase 1 promoter
   6077..6676    +  CDS            PuroR: puromycin N-acetyltransferase; pac from Streptomyces alboniger; confers resistance to puromycin
   6736..6947    +  polyA_signal   bGH poly(A) signal (fragment): bovine growth hormone polyadenylation signal
   6951..6972    +  promoter       SV40 promoter (fragment): SV40 enhancer and early promoter
   7011..7165    +  CDS            lacZα (fragment): LacZα fragment of β-galactosidase; lacZ fragment
   7196..7624    -  rep_origin     f1 ori (sequence partly withheld): f1 bacteriophage origin of replication; arrow indicates direction of (+) strand synthesis
   7651..7755    +  promoter       AmpR promoter: bla
   7756..613     +  CDS            AmpR (across the origin): β-lactamase; bla; confers resistance to ampicillin, carbenicillin, and related antibiotics
