[The description below was written by a language model from this plasmid's Addgene catalogue record and pLannotate feature annotations shown in this document.]
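Description:
pCAGGS puro HA-hUSP27X is a mammalian expression plasmid of about 8 kb, built on the pCAGGS backbone, that carries human USP27X, an X-linked deubiquitinase gene, with an N-terminal HA epitope tag. The catalogue purpose line calls it a bacterial expression construct. However, the recorded vector type and the annotated regulatory elements both indicate expression in mammalian cells, with bacteria serving only for propagation. In E. coli the plasmid is maintained at high copy through a ColE1/pUC-type origin and selected with ampicillin via the β-lactamase gene. An f1 origin is also present, along with lac operon and lacZα remnants left over from the cloning backbone.

The 1314 bp USP27X coding sequence is driven by the composite CAG promoter. This consists of the CMV immediate-early enhancer, the chicken β-actin promoter (annotated in several fragments) and a chimeric chicken β-actin/rabbit β-globin intron, which together give strong, broadly active transcription. A short HA-matching segment lies immediately upstream of the open reading frame, consistent with the recorded N-terminal tag, and allows detection or immunoprecipitation of the protein with anti-HA antibodies. An SV40 polyadenylation signal lies downstream of the insert. A separate cassette, made up of the mouse PGK promoter, the puromycin N-acetyltransferase gene and a bGH polyadenylation signal, allows puromycin selection of transfected cells. A T7 promoter sits upstream of the CMV enhancer.

The associated publication examines USP27X variants that underlie X-linked intellectual disability. That context suggests the construct is used to express tagged USP27X in cultured cells for functional studies of the protein, although the record does not describe specific experiments.
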