Addgene plasmid #225718: pCAGGS puro HA-hUSP27X
Purpose: Bacterial expression of USP27X with HA tag
Depositing lab: Francisco Bustos. Depositing organization: Sanford Research. Publication: USP27X variants underlying X-linked intellectual disability disrupt protein function via distinct mechanisms. Koch I, Slovik M, Zhang Y, Liu B, Rennie M, Konz E, Cogne B, Daana M, Davids L, Diets IJ, Gold NB, Holtz AM, Isidor B, Mor-Shaked H, Neira Fresneda J, Niederhoffer KY, Nizon M, Pfundt R, Simon M, Stegmann A, Guillen Sacoto MJ, Wevers M, Barakat TS, Yanovsky-Dagan S, Atanassov BS, Toth R, Gao C, Bustos F, Harel T. Life Sci Alliance. 2024 Jan 5;7(3):e202302258. doi: 10.26508/lsa.202302258. Print 2024 Mar. PubMed 38182161.
Backbone
  Vector backbone: pCAGGS
  Vector type: Mammalian Expression
Growth in bacteria
  Bacterial resistance: Ampicillin, 100 μg/mL
  Growth temperature: 37°C
  Growth strain: DH5alpha
  Copy number: High Copy
Gene/Insert
  Gene/Insert name: USP27X
  Species: H. sapiens (human)
  Insert size (bp): 1314
  Entrez Gene: USP27X (a.k.a. MRX105, USP22L, USP27, XLID105)
  Tag / fusion protein: HA (N terminal on insert)
  Cloning method: Restriction Enzyme; 5′ cloning site Unknown (unknown if destroyed)
Terms and licenses: Academic/Nonprofit Terms; Industry Terms: Not Available to Industry
How to cite: pCAGGS puro HA-hUSP27X was a gift from Francisco Bustos (Addgene plasmid # 225718 ; http://n2t.net/addgene:225718 ; RRID:Addgene_225718)
